>Addgene plasmid #165996 | pET19b-HisDAD2 | addgene full sequence | sequence record 329438 | Addgene NGS Result
GTCCGGGATCTCGACGCTCTCCCTTATGCGACTCCTGCATTAGGAAGCAGCCCAGTAGTAGGTTGAGGCC
GTTGAGCACCGCCGCCGCAAGGAATGGTGCATGCAAGGAGATGGCGCCCAACAGTCCCCCGGCCACGGGG
CCTGCCACCATACCCACGCCGAAACAAGCGCTCATGAGCCCGAAGTGGCGAGCCCGATCTTCCCCATCGG
TGATGTCGGCGATATAGGCGCCAGCAACCGCACCTGTGGCGCCGGTGATGCCGGCCACGATGCGTCCGGC
GTAGAGGATCGAGATCTCGATCCCGCGAAATTAATACGACTCACTATAGGGGAATTGTGAGCGGATAACA
ATTCCCCTCTAGAAATAATTTTGTTTAACTTTAAGAAGGAGATATACCATGGGTCATCACCATCACCATC
ACGAGAACCTGTATTTTCAGGGTCAAACTTTACTGGACGCCTTGAATGTGAGGGTTGTAGGCAGCGGAGA
GAGAGTGTTGGTACTTGCTCACGGGTTTGGTACCGACCAGTCCGCTTGGAATAGGATTCTACCCTTTTTC
CTTAGGGACTATAGAGTTGTACTATACGATTTGGTGTGTGCAGGATCAGTTAACCCTGACTTCTTTGATT
TTAGGAGGTACACAACACTTGACCCTTATGTGGATGATTTGCTGCATATATTAGACGCGCTGGGGATAGA
CTGTTGCGCTTATGTTGGTCATTCAGTATCAGCAATGATCGGCATATTGGCGTCTATACGTAGGCCGGAA
TTATTTTCTAAGCTAATTTTGATAGGCGCGAGTCCTAGGTTTCTAAACGATGAAGACTACCACGGCGGTT
TCGAGCAAGGAGAAATCGAAAAGGTCTTTTCCGCGATGGAGGCAAACTATGAGGCGTGGGTGAATGGATT
CGCGCCTTTGGCAGTGGGCGCTGATGTACCGGCAGCGGTAAGGGAATTCTCCCGTACACTGTTTAACATG
CGTCCAGACATAACTTTGTTCGTTAGTAGGACAGTATTCAACAGCGATATGAGAGGTGTTTTGGGCTTAG
TGAAGGTCCCTTGTCATATCTTTCAGACAGCTAGAGATCATTCTGTGCCTGCGAGTGTAGCCACTTATCT
AAAGAACCACCTAGGCGGTAAAAATACAGTGCACTGGCTTAACATAGAAGGTCACCTTCCACATCTAAGT
GCGCCCACTCTTTTAGCACAAGAGCTTAGGCGTGCACTGTCTCATCGTTAAGCTGAGCAATAACTAGCAT
AACCCCTTGGGGCCTCTAAACGGGTCTTGAGGGGTTTTTTGCTGAAAGGAGGAACTATATCCGGATATCC
CGCAAGAGGCCCGGCAGTACCGGCATAACCAAGCCTATGCCTACAGCATCCAGGGTGACGGTGCCGAGGA
TGACGATGAGCGCATTGTTAGATTTCATACACGGTGCCTGACTGCGTTAGCAATTTAACTGTGATAAACT
ACCGCATTAAAGCTTATCGATGATAAGCTGTCAAACATGAGAATTCTTGAAGACGAAAGGGCCTCGTGAT
ACGCCTATTTTTATAGGTTAATGTCATGATAATAATGGTTTCTTAGACGTCAGGTGGCACTTTTCGGGGA
AATGTGCGCGGAACCCCTATTTGTTTATTTTTCTAAATACATTCAAATATGTATCCGCTCATGAGACAAT
AACCCTGATAAATGCTTCAATAATATTGAAAAAGGAAGAGTATGAGTATTCAACATTTCCGTGTCGCCCT
TATTCCCTTTTTTGCGGCATTTTGCCTTCCTGTTTTTGCTCACCCAGAAACGCTGGTGAAAGTAAAAGAT
GCTGAAGATCAGTTGGGTGCACGAGTGGGTTACATCGAACTGGATCTCAACAGCGGTAAGATCCTTGAGA
GTTTTCGCCCCGAAGAACGTTTTCCAATGATGAGCACTTTTAAAGTTCTGCTATGTGGCGCGGTATTATC
CCGTGTTGACGCCGGGCAAGAGCAACTCGGTCGCCGCATACACTATTCTCAGAATGACTTGGTTGAGTAC
TCACCAGTCACAGAAAAGCATCTTACGGATGGCATGACAGTAAGAGAATTATGCAGTGCTGCCATAACCA
TGAGTGATAACACTGCGGCCAACTTACTTCTGACAACGATCGGAGGACCGAAGGAGCTAACCGCTTTTTT
GCACAACATGGGGGATCATGTAACTCGCCTTGATCGTTGGGAACCGGAGCTGAATGAAGCCATACCAAAC
GACGAGCGTGACACCACGATGCCTGCAGCAATGGCAACAACGTTGCGCAAACTATTAACTGGCGAACTAC
TTACTCTAGCTTCCCGGCAACAATTAATAGACTGGATGGAGGCGGATAAAGTTGCAGGACCACTTCTGCG
CTCGGCCCTTCCGGCTGGCTGGTTTATTGCTGATAAATCTGGAGCCGGTGAGCGTGGGTCTCGCGGTATC
ATTGCAGCACTGGGGCCAGATGGTAAGCCCTCCCGTATCGTAGTTATCTACACGACGGGGAGTCAGGCAA
CTATGGATGAACGAAATAGACAGATCGCTGAGATAGGTGCCTCACTGATTAAGCATTGGTAACTGTCAGA
CCAAGTTTACTCATATATACTTTAGATTGATTTAAAACTTCATTTTTAATTTAAAAGGATCTAGGTGAAG
ATCCTTTTTGATAATCTCATGACCAAAATCCCTTAACGTGAGTTTTCGTTCCACTGAGCGTCAGACCCCG
TAGAAAAGATCAAAGGATCTTCTTGAGATCCTTTTTTTCTGCGCGTAATCTGCTGCTTGCAAACAAAAAA
ACCACCGCTACCAGCGGTGGTTTGTTTGCCGGATCAAGAGCTACCAACTCTTTTTCCGAAGGTAACTGGC
TTCAGCAGAGCGCAGATACCAAATACTGTCCTTCTAGTGTAGCCGTAGTTAGGCCACCACTTCAAGAACT
CTGTAGCACCGCCTACATACCTCGCTCTGCTAATCCTGTTACCAGTGGCTGCTGCCAGTGGCGATAAGTC
GTGTCTTACCGGGTTGGACTCAAGACGATAGTTACCGGATAAGGCGCAGCGGTCGGGCTGAACGGGGGGT
TCGTGCACACAGCCCAGCTTGGAGCGAACGACCTACACCGAACTGAGATACCTACAGCGTGAGCTATGAG
AAAGCGCCACGCTTCCCGAAGGGAGAAAGGCGGACAGGTATCCGGTAAGCGGCAGGGTCGGAACAGGAGA
GCGCACGAGGGAGCTTCCAGGGGGAAACGCCTGGTATCTTTATAGTCCTGTCGGGTTTCGCCACCTCTGA
CTTGAGCGTCGATTTTTGTGATGCTCGTCAGGGGGGCGGAGCCTATGGAAAAACGCCAGCAACGCGGCCT
TTTTACGGTTCCTGGCCTTTTGCTGGCCTTTTGCTCACATGTTCTTTCCTGCGTTATCCCCTGATTCTGT
GGATAACCGTATTACCGCCTTTGAGTGAGCTGATACCGCTCGCCGCAGCCGAACGACCGAGCGCAGCGAG
TCAGTGAGCGAGGAAGCGGAAGAGCGCCTGATGCGGTATTTTCTCCTTACGCATCTGTGCGGTATTTCAC
ACCGCAATGGTGCACTCTCAGTACAATCTGCTCTGATGCCGCATAGTTAAGCCAGTATACACTCCGCTAT
CGCTACGTGACTGGGTCATGGCTGCGCCCCGACACCCGCCAACACCCGCTGACGCGCCCTGACGGGCTTG
TCTGCTCCCGGCATCCGCTTACAGACAAGCTGTGACCGTCTCCGGGAGCTGCATGTGTCAGAGGTTTTCA
CCGTCATCACCGAAACGCGCGAGGCAGCTGCGGTAAAGCTCATCAGCGTGGTCGTGAAGCGATTCACAGA
TGTCTGCCTGTTCATCCGCGTCCAGCTCGTTGAGTTTCTCCAGAAGCGTTAATGTCTGGCTTCTGATAAA
GCGGGCCATGTTAAGGGCGGTTTTTTCCTGTTTGGTCACTGATGCCTCCGTGTAAGGGGGATTTCTGTTC
ATGGGGGTAATGATACCGATGAAACGAGAGAGGATGCTCACGATACGGGTTACTGATGATGAACATGCCC
GGTTACTGGAACGTTGTGAGGGTAAACAACTGGCGGTATGGATGCGGCGGGACCAGAGAAAAATCACTCA
GGGTCAATGCCAGCGCTTCGTTAATACAGATGTAGGTGTTCCACAGGGTAGCCAGCAGCATCCTGCGATG
CAGATCCGGAACATAATGGTGCAGGGCGCTGACTTCCGCGTTTCCAGACTTTACGAAACACGGAAACCGA
AGACCATTCATGTTGTTGCTCAGGTCGCAGACGTTTTGCAGCAGCAGTCGCTTCACGTTCGCTCGCGTAT
CGGTGATTCATTCTGCTAACCAGTAAGGCAACCCCGCCAGCCTAGCCGGGTCCTCAACGACAGGAGCACG
ATCATGCGCACCCGTGGCCAGGACCCAACGCTGCCCGAGATGCGCCGCGTGCGGCTGCTGGAGATGGCGG
ACGCGATGGATATGTTCTGCCAAGGGTTGGTTTGCGCATTCACAGTTCTCCGCAAGAATTGATTGGCTCC
AATTCTTGGAGTGGTGAATCCGTTAGCGAGGTGCCGCCGGCTTCCATTCAGGTCGAGGTGGCCCGGCTCC
ATGCACCGCGACGCAACGCGGGGAGGCAGACAAGGTATAGGGCGGCGCCTACAATCCATGCCAACCCGTT
CCATGTGCTCGCCGAGGCGGCATAAATCGCCGTGACGATCAGCGGTCCAATGATCGAAGTTAGGCTGGTA
AGAGCCGCGAGCGATCCTTGAAGCTGTCCCTGATGGTCGTCATCTACCTGCCTGGACAGCATGGCCTGCA
ACGCGGGCATCCCGATGCCGCCGGAAGCGAGAAGAATCATAATGGGGAAGGCCATCCAGCCTCGCGTCGC
GAACGCCAGCAAGACGTAGCCCAGCGCGTCGGCCGCCATGCCGGCGATAATGGCCTGCTTCTCGCCGAAA
CGTTTGGTGGCGGGACCAGTGACGAAGGCTTGAGCGAGGGCGTGCAAGATTCCGAATACCGCAAGCGACA
GGCCGATCATCGTCGCGCTCCAGCGAAAGCGGTCCTCGCCGAAAATGACCCAGAGCGCTGCCGGCACCTG
TCCTACGAGTTGCATGATAAAGAAGACAGTCATAAGTGCGGCGACGATAGTCATGCCCCGCGCCCACCGG
AAGGAGCTGACTGGGTTGAAGGCTCTCAAGGGCATCGGTCGAGATCCCGGTGCCTAATGAGTGAGCTAAC
TTACATTAATTGCGTTGCGCTCACTGCCCGCTTTCCAGTCGGGAAACCTGTCGTGCCAGCTGCATTAATG
AATCGGCCAACGCGCGGGGAGAGGCGGTTTGCGTATTGGGCGCCAGGGTGGTTTTTCTTTTCACCAGTGA
GACGGGCAACAGCTGATTGCCCTTCACCGCCTGGCCCTGAGAGAGTTGCAGCAAGCGGTCCACGCTGGTT
TGCCCCAGCAGGCGAAAATCCTGTTTGATGGTGGTTAACGGCGGGATATAACATGAGCTGTCTTCGGTAT
CGTCGTATCCCACTACCGAGATATCCGCACCAACGCGCAGCCCGGACTCGGTAATGGCGCGCATTGCGCC
CAGCGCCATCTGATCGTTGGCAACCAGCATCGCAGTGGGAACGATGCCCTCATTCAGCATTTGCATGGTT
TGTTGAAAACCGGACATGGCACTCCAGTCGCCTTCCCGTTCCGCTATCGGCTGAATTTGATTGCGAGTGA
GATATTTATGCCAGCCAGCCAGACGCAGACGCGCCGAGACAGAACTTAATGGGCCCGCTAACAGCGCGAT
TTGCTGGTGACCCAATGCGACCAGATGCTCCACGCCCAGTCGCGTACCGTCTTCATGGGAGAAAATAATA
CTGTTGATGGGTGTCTGGTCAGAGACATCAAGAAATAACGCCGGAACATTAGTGCAGGCAGCTTCCACAG
CAATGGCATCCTGGTCATCCAGCGGATAGTTAATGATCAGCCCACTGACGCGTTGCGCGAGAAGATTGTG
CACCGCCGCTTTACAGGCTTCGACGCCGCTTCGTTCTACCATCGACACCACCACGCTGGCACCCAGTTGA
TCGGCGCGAGATTTAATCGCCGCGACAATTTGCGACGGCGCGTGCAGGGCCAGACTGGAGGTGGCAACGC
CAATCAGCAACGACTGTTTGCCCGCCAGTTGTTGTGCCACGCGGTTGGGAATGTAATTCAGCTCCGCCAT
CGCCGCTTCCACTTTTTCCCGCGTTTTCGCAGAAACGTGGCTGGCCTGGTTCACCACGCGGGAAACGGTC
TGATAAGAGACACCGGCATACTCTGCGACATCGTATAACGTTACTGGTTTCACATTCACCACCCTGAATT
GACTCTCTTCCGGGCGCTATCATGCCATACCGCGAAAGGTTTTGCGCCATTCGATGGT
Features (pLannotate 1.2.2; 20 found; start..end, strand, type, name):
     11..290     -  CDS            TcR (fragment): tetracycline efflux protein; tet; confers resistance to tetracycline
    312..330     +  promoter       T7 promoter: promoter for bacteriophage T7 RNA polymerase
    331..355     +  protein_bind   lac operator: The lac repressor binds to the lac operator to inhibit transcription in E. coli. This inhibition can be relieved by adding lactose or isopropyl-β-D-thiogalactopyranoside (IPTG). lac repressor encoded by lacI
    370..392     +  RBS            RBS: efficient ribosome binding site from bacteriophage T7 gene 10 (Olins and Rangwala, 1989)
    405..422     +  CDS            7xHis (fragment): 6xHis affinity tag
    426..442     +  CDS            TEV site (fragment): tobacco etch virus (TEV) protease recognition and cleavage site
    441..1238    +  CDS            DAD2: DAD2_PETHY - Experimental evidence at protein level: Swiss-Prot protein existence level 1. Involved in strigolactone signaling pathway. May function downstream of strigolactone synthesis, as a component of hormone signaling or as an enzyme that participates in the conversion of strigolactones to the bioactive form. Can hydrolyze the synthetic strigolactone analog GR24 in vitro. Strigolactones are hormones that inhibit tillering and shoot branching through the MAX-dependent pathway, contribute to the regulation of shoot architectural response to phosphate-limiting conditions and function as rhi
   1254..1301    +  terminator     T7 terminator: transcription terminator for bacteriophage T7 RNA polymerase
   1324..1428    -  CDS            TcR (fragment): tetracycline efflux protein; tet; confers resistance to tetracycline
   1476..1504    -  promoter       tet promoter: E. coli promoter for tetracycline efflux protein gene
   1617..1721    +  promoter       AmpR promoter: bla
   1722..2582    +  CDS            AmpR: β-lactamase; bla; confers resistance to ampicillin, carbenicillin, and related antibiotics
   2753..3341    +  rep_origin     ori: high-copy-number ColE1/pMB1/pBR322/pUC origin of replication
   3527..3666    -  misc_feature   bom: basis of mobility region from pBR322
   3768..3959    -  CDS            rop: Rop protein, which maintains plasmids at low copy number; rop
   3976..4356    +  CDS            YPB1_ECOLX: Protein predicted: Swiss-Prot protein existence level 4. From Escherichia coli.
   4598..5222    -  CDS            TcR (fragment): tetracycline efflux protein; tet; confers resistance to tetracycline
   5237..5258    -  protein_bind   CAP binding site: CAP binding activates transcription in the presence of cAMP. E. coli catabolite activator protein
   5271..6353    -  CDS            lacI: lac repressor; lacI; The lac repressor binds to the lac operator to inhibit transcription in E. coli. This inhibition can be relieved by adding lactose or isopropyl-β-D-thiogalactopyranoside (IPTG).
   6354..3       -  promoter       lacI promoter (across the origin): lacI
