[The description below was written by a language model from this plasmid's Addgene catalogue record and pLannotate feature annotations shown in this document.]
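Description:
pET19b-HisDAD2 is a bacterial expression plasmid built on the pET19b backbone for producing a His-tagged form of DAD2 in Escherichia coli. The sequenced record is 6,428 nt. It replicates from a ColE1/pMB1-type origin and retains the pBR322-derived bom region and the rop gene. The catalogue lists it as high copy, although rop normally acts to hold copy number down. Selection is by ampicillin through the β-lactamase gene under its own promoter. Several tetracycline-resistance fragments and a tet promoter are also annotated, but these are non-functional remnants of the pBR322 lineage rather than a usable marker.

The expression cassette follows the standard pET arrangement: a T7 promoter followed directly by a lac operator, the strong ribosome binding site from phage T7 gene 10, the open reading frame and a T7 terminator. The plasmid also carries lacI with its own promoter, so the repressor keeps the operator occupied until IPTG or lactose relieves repression. Transcription needs a host that supplies T7 RNA polymerase. The coding sequence opens with an N-terminal 6xHis tag for metal-affinity purification. A sequence annotated as a partial TEV protease site follows, and then DAD2, matched by the annotation to the Petunia hybrida protein involved in strigolactone signalling, which can hydrolyse the synthetic strigolactone analogue GR24 in vitro. The insert is recorded as synthetic and was assembled by Gibson cloning.

The stated purpose is simply expression of the coding sequence in E. coli. The associated publication concerns fluorescent enzyme biosensors for detecting strigolactones, which suggests the plasmid provides recombinant DAD2 for that work, though the record does not say so explicitly.
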