Addgene plasmid #165996: pET19b-HisDAD2
Purpose: Expression of coding sequence in Escherichia coli
Depositing lab: Claudia Vickers. Depositing organization: University of Queensland. Publication: Rational Design of Novel Fluorescent Enzyme Biosensors for Direct Detection of Strigolactones. Chesterfield RJ, Whitfield JH, Pouvreau B, Cao D, Alexandrov K, Beveridge CA, Vickers CE. ACS Synth Biol. 2020 Aug 21;9(8):2107-2118. doi: 10.1021/acssynbio.0c00192. Epub 2020 Aug 11. PubMed 32786922.
Backbone
  Vector backbone: pET19b
  Backbone size w/o insert (bp): 5717
  Vector type: Bacterial Expression
Growth in bacteria
  Bacterial resistance: Ampicillin, 100 μg/mL
  Growth temperature: 37°C
  Growth strain: DH5alpha
  Copy number: High Copy
Gene/Insert
  Gene/Insert name: HisDAD2
  Species: Synthetic
  Promoter: T7 promoter
  Tag / fusion protein: 6His (N terminal on insert)
  Cloning method: Gibson Cloning
Terms and licenses: Academic/Nonprofit Terms; Industry Terms: Not Available to Industry
How to cite: pET19b-HisDAD2 was a gift from Claudia Vickers (Addgene plasmid # 165996 ; http://n2t.net/addgene:165996 ; RRID:Addgene_165996)
